>Addgene plasmid #132217 | pDONR221_SLC5A11 | addgene full sequence | sequence record 261923 | Addgene NGS Result
CTTTCCTGCGTTATCCCCTGATTCTGTGGATAACCGTATTACCGCCTTTGAGTGAGCTGATACCGCTCGC
CGCAGCCGAACGACCGAGCGCAGCGAGTCAGTGAGCGAGGAAGCGGAAGAGCGCCCAATACGCAAACCGC
CTCTCCCCGCGCGTTGGCCGATTCATTAATGCAGCTGGCACGACAGGTTTCCCGACTGGAAAGCGGGCAG
TGAGCGCAACGCAATTAATACGCGTACCGCTAGCCAGGAAGAGTTTGTAGAAACGCAAAAAGGCCATCCG
TCAGGATGGCCTTCTGCTTAGTTTGATGCCTGGCAGTTTATGGCGGGCGTCCTGCCCGCCACCCTCCGGG
CCGTTGCTTCACAACGTTCAAATCCGCTCCCGGCGGATTTGTCCTACTCAGGAGAGCGTTCACCGACAAA
CAACAGATAAAACGAAAGGCCCAGTCTTCCGACTGAGCCTTTCGTTTTATTTGATGCCTGGCAGTTCCCT
ACTCTCGCGTTAACGCTAGCATGGATGTTTTCCCAGTCACGACGTTGTAAAACGACGGCCAGTCTTAAGC
TCGGGCCCCAAATAATGATTTTATTTTGACTGATAGTGACCTGTTCGTTGCAACACATTGATGAGCAATG
CTTTTTTATAATGCCAACTTTGTACAAAAAAGCAGGCTCCACCATGGAGTCCGGCACCAGCTCCCCTCAG
CCACCTCAGCTGGACCCACTGGATGCATTCCCTCAGAAGGGCCTGGAGCCAGGCGATATCGCCGTGCTGG
TGCTGTACTTCCTGTTTGTGCTGGCAGTGGGACTGTGGAGCACCGTGAAGACAAAGCGGGACACCGTGAA
GGGCTATTTTCTGGCAGGAGGCGATATGGTGTGGTGGCCAGTGGGAGCATCTCTGTTCGCCAGCAACGTG
GGATCCGGACACTTTATCGGACTGGCAGGATCTGGAGCAGCAACAGGAATCTCCGTGTCTGCCTACGAGC
TGAATGGCCTGTTCAGCGTGCTGATGCTGGCCTGGATCTTTCTGCCAATTTATATCGCCGGCCAGGTGAC
CACAATGCCCGAGTATCTGCGGAAGAGATTCGGCGGCATCAGGATCCCTATCATCCTGGCCGTGCTGTAC
CTGTTCATCTATATCTTTACCAAGATCAGCGTGGACATGTACGCCGGCGCCATCTTTATCCAGCAGTCCC
TGCACCTGGATCTGTATCTGGCAATCGTGGGACTGCTGGCAATCACCGCCGTGTACACAGTGGCAGGAGG
ACTGGCAGCCGTGATCTATACCGACGCCCTGCAGACACTGATCATGCTGATCGGCGCCCTGACCCTGATG
GGATACTCCTTCGCCGCAGTGGGAGGAATGGAGGGCCTGAAGGAGAAGTATTTTCTGGCCCTGGCCTCTA
ACCGGAGCGAGAATTCTAGCTGCGGACTGCCTAGGGAGGACGCATTCCACATCTTTCGCGACCCACTGAC
AAGCGATCTGCCATGGCCCGGCGTGCTGTTCGGCATGTCCATCCCTTCTCTGTGGTACTGGTGTACCGAT
CAGGTCATCGTGCAGAGGACACTGGCCGCCAAGAACCTGTCTCACGCAAAGGGAGGCGCCCTGATGGCAG
CATATCTGAAGGTGCTGCCACTGTTCATCATGGTGTTTCCCGGCATGGTGAGCCGCATCCTGTTTCCTGA
CCAGGTGGCCTGCGCCGATCCAGAGATCTGCCAGAAGATCTGTAGCAATCCATCCGGCTGTTCTGACATC
GCCTACCCCAAGCTGGTGCTGGAGCTGCTGCCTACCGGACTGAGGGGACTGATGATGGCCGTGATGGTGG
CCGCCCTGATGTCCTCTCTGACAAGCATCTTCAACAGCGCCTCCACCATCTTTACAATGGATCTGTGGAA
TCACCTGAGGCCAAGGGCATCCGAGAAGGAGCTGATGATCGTGGGCAGAGTGTTCGTGCTGCTGCTGGTG
CTGGTGTCCATCCTGTGGATCCCTGTGGTGCAGGCATCTCAGGGAGGACAGCTGTTTATCTACATCCAGT
CCATCAGCTCCTATCTGCAGCCACCCGTGGCCGTGGTGTTCATCATGGGCTGCTTTTGGAAGCGGACCAA
CGAGAAGGGAGCATTCTGGGGACTGATCTCCGGACTGCTGCTGGGACTGGTGAGACTGGTGCTGGACTTC
ATCTACGTGCAGCCCCGGTGTGACCAGCCTGATGAGAGACCAGTGCTGGTGAAGTCTATCCACTACCTGT
ATTTCTCTATGATCCTGAGCACCGTGACACTGATCACCGTGAGCACAGTGTCCTGGTTCACAGAGCCTCC
ATCTAAGGAGATGGTGAGCCACCTGACCTGGTTTACAAGGCACGACCCAGTGGTGCAGAAGGAGCAGGCA
CCACCTGCAGCACCACTGTCCCTGACCCTGTCTCAGAACGGCATGCCTGAGGCCTCTAGCTCCTCTAGCG
TGCAGTTCGAGATGGTGCAGGAGAATACCAGCAAGACACACTCCTGCGATATGACACCCAAGCAGAGCAA
GGTGGTGAAGGCCATCCTGTGGCTGTGCGGCATCCAGGAGAAGGGCAAGGAGGAGCTGCCAGCAAGGGCA
GAGGCAATCATCGTGTCCCTGGAGGAGAACCCCCTGGTGAAGACCCTGCTGGACGTGAATCTGATCTTCT
GCGTGTCTTGTGCCATCTTCATCTGGGGCTACTTTGCCGACCCAGCTTTCTTGTACAAAGTTGGCATTAT
AAGAAAGCATTGCTTATCAATTTGTTGCAACGAACAGGTCACTATCAGTCAAAATAAAATCATTATTTGC
CATCCAGCTGATATCCCCTATAGTGAGTCGTATTACATGGTCATAGCTGTTTCCTGGCAGCTCTGGCCCG
TGTCTCAAAATCTCTGATGTTACATTGCACAAGATAAAAATATATCATCATGAACAATAAAACTGTCTGC
TTACATAAACAGTAATACAAGGGGTGTTATGAGCCATATTCAACGGGAAACGTCGAGGCCGCGATTAAAT
TCCAACATGGATGCTGATTTATATGGGTATAAATGGGCTCGCGATAATGTCGGGCAATCAGGTGCGACAA
TCTATCGCTTGTATGGGAAGCCCGATGCGCCAGAGTTGTTTCTGAAACATGGCAAAGGTAGCGTTGCCAA
TGATGTTACAGATGAGATGGTCAGACTAAACTGGCTGACGGAATTTATGCCTCTTCCGACCATCAAGCAT
TTTATCCGTACTCCTGATGATGCATGGTTACTCACCACTGCGATCCCCGGAAAAACAGCATTCCAGGTAT
TAGAAGAATATCCTGATTCAGGTGAAAATATTGTTGATGCGCTGGCAGTGTTCCTGCGCCGGTTGCATTC
GATTCCTGTTTGTAATTGTCCTTTTAACAGCGATCGCGTATTTCGTCTCGCTCAGGCGCAATCACGAATG
AATAACGGTTTGGTTGATGCGAGTGATTTTGATGACGAGCGTAATGGCTGGCCTGTTGAACAAGTCTGGA
AAGAAATGCATAAACTTTTGCCATTCTCACCGGATTCAGTCGTCACTCATGGTGATTTCTCACTTGATAA
CCTTATTTTTGACGAGGGGAAATTAATAGGTTGTATTGATGTTGGACGAGTCGGAATCGCAGACCGATAC
CAGGATCTTGCCATCCTATGGAACTGCCTCGGTGAGTTTTCTCCTTCATTACAGAAACGGCTTTTTCAAA
AATATGGTATTGATAATCCTGATATGAATAAATTGCAGTTTCATTTGATGCTCGATGAGTTTTTCTAATC
AGAATTGGTTAATTGGTTGTAACACTGGCAGAGCATTACGCTGACTTGACGGGACGGCGCAAGCTCATGA
CCAAAATCCCTTAACGTGAGTTACGCGTCGTTCCACTGAGCGTCAGACCCCGTAGAAAAGATCAAAGGAT
CTTCTTGAGATCCTTTTTTTCTGCGCGTAATCTGCTGCTTGCAAACAAAAAAACCACCGCTACCAGCGGT
GGTTTGTTTGCCGGATCAAGAGCTACCAACTCTTTTTCCGAAGGTAACTGGCTTCAGCAGAGCGCAGATA
CCAAATACTGTTCTTCTAGTGTAGCCGTAGTTAGGCCACCACTTCAAGAACTCTGTAGCACCGCCTACAT
ACCTCGCTCTGCTAATCCTGTTACCAGTGGCTGCTGCCAGTGGCGATAAGTCGTGTCTTACCGGGTTGGA
CTCAAGACGATAGTTACCGGATAAGGCGCAGCGGTCGGGCTGAACGGGGGGTTCGTGCACACAGCCCAGC
TTGGAGCGAACGACCTACACCGAACTGAGATACCTACAGCGTGAGCTATGAGAAAGCGCCACGCTTCCCG
AAGGGAGAAAGGCGGACAGGTATCCGGTAAGCGGCAGGGTCGGAACAGGAGAGCGCACGAGGGAGCTTCC
AGGGGGAAACGCCTGGTATCTTTATAGTCCTGTCGGGTTTCGCCACCTCTGACTTGAGCGTCGATTTTTG
TGATGCTCGTCAGGGGGGCGGAGCCTATGGAAAAACGCCAGCAACGCGGCCTTTTTACGGTTCCTGGCCT
TTTGCTGGCCTTTTGCTCACATGTT
Features (pLannotate 1.2.2; 10 found; start..end, strand, type, name):
    121..213     +  CDS            lacI (fragment): lac repressor; lacI; The lac repressor binds to the lac operator to inhibit transcription in E. coli. This inhibition can be relieved by adding lactose or isopropyl-β-D-thiogalactopyranoside (IPTG).
    268..295     -  terminator     rrnB T2 terminator: transcription terminator T2 from the E. coli rrnB gene
    427..470     +  terminator     rrnB T1 terminator: Escherichia coli rrnB; transcription terminator T1 from the E. coli rrnB gene
    517..553     -  CDS            lacZα (fragment): LacZα fragment of β-galactosidase; lacZ fragment
    569..668     +  protein_bind   attL1: mutant version of attL; recombination site for the Gateway® LR reaction LR Clonase™
    674..2698    +  CDS            SLC5A11: SC5AB_HUMAN - Also known as KST1 From Homo sapiens (Human).
   2700..2799    -  protein_bind   attL2: mutant version of attL; recombination site for the Gateway® LR reaction LR Clonase™
   2817..2835    -  promoter       T7 promoter: promoter for bacteriophage T7 RNA polymerase
   2969..3778    +  CDS            KanR: aminoglycoside phosphotransferase; aph(3')-Ia; confers resistance to kanamycin in bacteria or G418 (Geneticin®) in eukaryotes
   3925..4513    +  rep_origin     ori: high-copy-number ColE1/pMB1/pBR322/pUC origin of replication
