[The description below was written by a language model from this plasmid's Addgene catalogue record and pLannotate feature annotations shown in this document.]
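Description:
pDONR221_SLC5A11 is a Gateway entry clone built on the pDONR221 backbone, carrying a codon-optimized open reading frame for human SLC5A11 (also known as SMIT2, SGLT6 or KST1), a member of the solute carrier family 5 of sodium-coupled cotransporters. The sequenced plasmid is about 4.6 kb. It is maintained in E. coli through a high-copy ColE1/pUC-type origin and selected with kanamycin via an aminoglycoside phosphotransferase (KanR) gene. Although the catalogue lists the vector type as mammalian expression, the feature table shows no eukaryotic promoter or polyadenylation signal, so the plasmid functions as a shuttle for the ORF rather than as an expression construct.

The 2,025 bp SLC5A11 coding sequence sits between attL1 and attL2 sites, the arrangement produced after recombination into a donor vector. These sites allow directional, in-frame transfer of the ORF into any attR-containing destination vector in an LR Clonase reaction, where promoter, tags and selection markers are supplied by the destination backbone. Upstream of the cassette, rrnB T1 and T2 terminators insulate the insert from read-through transcription in bacteria, which helps limit unwanted expression of potentially toxic membrane proteins. A T7 promoter lies just outside attL2, oriented towards the insert from its 3′ side, and M13 forward and reverse primer sites flank the cassette for sequence verification. The short lacI and lacZα fragments annotated are backbone remnants with no functional role. The record does not state whether the ORF ends in a stop codon. The plasmid belongs to a consortium-wide collection of SLC transporter clones intended for subcloning into custom expression vectors for transporter research and drug discovery.
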