Addgene plasmid #132217: pDONR221_SLC5A11
Purpose: Gateway entry clone with codon-optimized ORF sequence for subcloning into custom expression vectors
Depositing lab: RESOLUTE Consortium & Giulio Superti-Furga. Depositing organization: CeMM Research Center for Molecular Medicine. Publication: The RESOLUTE consortium: unlocking SLC transporters for drug discovery. Superti-Furga G, Lackner D, Wiedmer T, Ingles-Prieto A, Barbosa B, Girardi E, Goldmann U, Gurtl B, Klavins K, Klimek C, Lindinger S, Lineiro-Retes E, Muller AC, Onstein S, Redinger G, Reil D, Sedlyarov V, Wolf G, Crawford M, Everley R, ... Steppan CM. Nat Rev Drug Discov. 2020 Jul;19(7):429-430. doi: 10.1038/d41573-020-00056-6. PubMed 32265506.
Backbone
  Vector backbone: pDONR221
  Backbone manufacturer: Thermo Fisher Scientific
  Backbone size w/o insert (bp): 2550
  Vector type: Mammalian Expression
Growth in bacteria
  Bacterial resistance: Kanamycin, 50 μg/mL
  Growth temperature: 37°C
  Growth strain: Stbl3
  Copy number: High Copy
Gene/Insert
  Gene/Insert name: SLC5A11 (alt name: KST1, SMIT2, SGLT6)
  Species: H. sapiens (human)
  Insert size (bp): 2025
  Entrez Gene: SLC5A11 (a.k.a. KST1, RKST1, SGLT6, SMIT2)
  Cloning method: Gateway Cloning
  Sequencing primers: 5′ M13-fwd; 3′ M13-rev
Terms and licenses: Academic/Nonprofit Terms; Industry Terms
Depositor comments: For more information on the full Resolute plasmid collection, please see www.addgene.org/depositor-collections/re-solute/. Please provide your feedback on this plasmid to the RESOLUTE consortium by filling out their RESOLUTE repository feedback form: https://forms.office.com/Pages/ResponsePage.aspx?id=0e05yklzmkS7rjFGQL4N7z4feCLQvEJAmVcOCM_u885UN1JJRko0Ukg4TVQwNTZLOUxPQVJWT1NHUCQlQCN0PWcu
How to cite: pDONR221_SLC5A11 was a gift from RESOLUTE Consortium & Giulio Superti-Furga (Addgene plasmid # 132217 ; http://n2t.net/addgene:132217 ; RRID:Addgene_132217)
