>Addgene plasmid #132217 | pDONR221_SLC5A11 | depositor partial sequence | sequence record 253834 | Codon-optimized ORF of SLC5A11
ATGGAGTCCGGCACCAGCTCCCCTCAGCCACCTCAGCTGGACCCACTGGATGCATTCCCTCAGAAGGGCC
TGGAGCCAGGCGATATCGCCGTGCTGGTGCTGTACTTCCTGTTTGTGCTGGCAGTGGGACTGTGGAGCAC
CGTGAAGACAAAGCGGGACACCGTGAAGGGCTATTTTCTGGCAGGAGGCGATATGGTGTGGTGGCCAGTG
GGAGCATCTCTGTTCGCCAGCAACGTGGGATCCGGACACTTTATCGGACTGGCAGGATCTGGAGCAGCAA
CAGGAATCTCCGTGTCTGCCTACGAGCTGAATGGCCTGTTCAGCGTGCTGATGCTGGCCTGGATCTTTCT
GCCAATTTATATCGCCGGCCAGGTGACCACAATGCCCGAGTATCTGCGGAAGAGATTCGGCGGCATCAGG
ATCCCTATCATCCTGGCCGTGCTGTACCTGTTCATCTATATCTTTACCAAGATCAGCGTGGACATGTACG
CCGGCGCCATCTTTATCCAGCAGTCCCTGCACCTGGATCTGTATCTGGCAATCGTGGGACTGCTGGCAAT
CACCGCCGTGTACACAGTGGCAGGAGGACTGGCAGCCGTGATCTATACCGACGCCCTGCAGACACTGATC
ATGCTGATCGGCGCCCTGACCCTGATGGGATACTCCTTCGCCGCAGTGGGAGGAATGGAGGGCCTGAAGG
AGAAGTATTTTCTGGCCCTGGCCTCTAACCGGAGCGAGAATTCTAGCTGCGGACTGCCTAGGGAGGACGC
ATTCCACATCTTTCGCGACCCACTGACAAGCGATCTGCCATGGCCCGGCGTGCTGTTCGGCATGTCCATC
CCTTCTCTGTGGTACTGGTGTACCGATCAGGTCATCGTGCAGAGGACACTGGCCGCCAAGAACCTGTCTC
ACGCAAAGGGAGGCGCCCTGATGGCAGCATATCTGAAGGTGCTGCCACTGTTCATCATGGTGTTTCCCGG
CATGGTGAGCCGCATCCTGTTTCCTGACCAGGTGGCCTGCGCCGATCCAGAGATCTGCCAGAAGATCTGT
AGCAATCCATCCGGCTGTTCTGACATCGCCTACCCCAAGCTGGTGCTGGAGCTGCTGCCTACCGGACTGA
GGGGACTGATGATGGCCGTGATGGTGGCCGCCCTGATGTCCTCTCTGACAAGCATCTTCAACAGCGCCTC
CACCATCTTTACAATGGATCTGTGGAATCACCTGAGGCCAAGGGCATCCGAGAAGGAGCTGATGATCGTG
GGCAGAGTGTTCGTGCTGCTGCTGGTGCTGGTGTCCATCCTGTGGATCCCTGTGGTGCAGGCATCTCAGG
GAGGACAGCTGTTTATCTACATCCAGTCCATCAGCTCCTATCTGCAGCCACCCGTGGCCGTGGTGTTCAT
CATGGGCTGCTTTTGGAAGCGGACCAACGAGAAGGGAGCATTCTGGGGACTGATCTCCGGACTGCTGCTG
GGACTGGTGAGACTGGTGCTGGACTTCATCTACGTGCAGCCCCGGTGTGACCAGCCTGATGAGAGACCAG
TGCTGGTGAAGTCTATCCACTACCTGTATTTCTCTATGATCCTGAGCACCGTGACACTGATCACCGTGAG
CACAGTGTCCTGGTTCACAGAGCCTCCATCTAAGGAGATGGTGAGCCACCTGACCTGGTTTACAAGGCAC
GACCCAGTGGTGCAGAAGGAGCAGGCACCACCTGCAGCACCACTGTCCCTGACCCTGTCTCAGAACGGCA
TGCCTGAGGCCTCTAGCTCCTCTAGCGTGCAGTTCGAGATGGTGCAGGAGAATACCAGCAAGACACACTC
CTGCGATATGACACCCAAGCAGAGCAAGGTGGTGAAGGCCATCCTGTGGCTGTGCGGCATCCAGGAGAAG
GGCAAGGAGGAGCTGCCAGCAAGGGCAGAGGCAATCATCGTGTCCCTGGAGGAGAACCCCCTGGTGAAGA
CCCTGCTGGACGTGAATCTGATCTTCTGCGTGTCTTGTGCCATCTTCATCTGGGGCTACTTTGCC
